>Addgene plasmid #239731 | pKG2439_pGEEC535_pShip-hPGK-mRuby2-P2A-PuroR-bGH | addgene full sequence | sequence record 475960 | Addgene NGS Result
CGCTCGCTGACTGCAGGTGCCCGTGTCTCAAAATCTCTGATGTTACATTGCACAAGATAAAAATATATCA
TCATGAACAATAAAACTGTCTGCTTACATAAACAGTAATACAAGGGGTGTTATGAGCCATATTCAACGGG
AAACGTCGAGGCCGCGATTAAATTCCAACATGGATGCTGATTTATATGGGTATAAATGGGCTCGCGATAA
TGTCGGGCAATCAGGTGCGACAATCTATCGCTTGTATGGGAAGCCCGATGCGCCAGAGTTGTTTCTGAAA
CATGGCAAAGGTAGCGTTGCCAATGATGTTACAGATGAGATGGTCAGACTAAACTGGCTGACGGAATTTA
TGCCTCTTCCGACCATCAAGCATTTTATCCGTACTCCTGGTGATGCATGGTTACTCACCACTGCGATCCC
CGGAAAAACAGCATTCCAGGTATTAGAAGAATATCCTGATTCAGGTGAAAATATTGTTGATGCGCTGGCA
GTGTTCCTGCGCCGGTTGCATTCGATTCCTGTTTGTAATTGTCCTTTTAACAGCGATCGCGTATTTCGTC
TAGCTCAGGCGCAATCACGAATGAATAACGGTTTGGTTGATGCGAGTGATTTTGATGACGAGCGTAATGG
CTGGCCTGTTGAACAAGTCTGGAAAGAAATGCATAAACTTTTGCCATTCTCACCGGATTCAGTCGTCACT
CATGGTGATTTCTCACTTGATAACCTTATTTTTGACGAGGGGAAATTAATAGGTTGTATTGATGTTGGAC
GAGTCGGAATCGCAGACCGATACCAGGATCTTGCCATCCTATGGAACTGCCTCGGTGAGTTTTCTCCTTC
ATTACAGAAACGGCTTTTTCAAAAATATGGTATTGATAATCCTGATATGAATAAATTGCAGTTTCATTTG
ATGCTCGATGAGTTTTTCTAATCAGAATTGGTTAATTGGTTGTAACATTATTCAGATTGGGCCCCGTTCC
ACTGAGCGTCAGACCCCGTAGAAAAGATCAAAGGATCTTCTTGAGATCCTTTTTTTCTGCGCGTAATCTG
CTGCTTGCAAACAAAAAAACCACCGCTACCAGCGGTGGTTTGTTTGCCGGATCAAGAGCTACCAACTCTT
TTTCCGAAGGTAACTGGCTTCAGCAGAGCGCAGATACCAAATACTGTTCTTCTAGTGTAGCCGTAGTTAG
GCCACCACTTCAAGAACTCTGTAGCACCGCCTACATACCTCGCTCTGCTAATCCTGTTACCAGTGGCTGC
TGCCAGTGGCGATAAGTCGTGTCTTACCGGGTTGGACTCAAGACGATAGTTACCGGATAAGGCGCAGCGG
TCGGGCTGAACGGGGGGTTCGTGCACACAGCCCAGCTTGGAGCGAACGACCTACACCGAACTGAGATACC
TACAGCGTGAGCTATGAGAAAGCGCCACGCTTCCCGAAGGGAGAAAGGCGGACAGGTATCCGGTAAGCGG
CAGGGTCGGAACAGGAGAGCGCACGAGGGAGCTTCCAGGGGGAAACGCCTGGTATCTTTATAGTCCTGTC
GGGTTTCGCCACCTCTGACTTGAGCGTCGATTTTTGTGATGCTCGTCAGGGGGGCGGAGCCTATGGAAAA
ACGCCAGCAACGCGGCCTTTTTACGGTTCCTGGCCTTTTGCTGGCCTTTTGCTCACATGTTCTTTCCTGC
GTTATCCCCTGATTCTGTGGATAACCGTATTACCGCTAGCATGGATCTCGGGGACGTCTAACTACTAAGC
GAGAGTAGGGAACTGCCAGGCATCAAATAAAACGAAAGGCTCAGTCGGAAGACTGGGCCTTTCGTTTTAT
CTGTTGTTTGTCGGTGAACGCTCTCCTGAGTAGGACAAATCCGCCGGGAGCGGATTTGAACGTTGTGAAG
CAACGGCCCGGAGGGTGGCGGGCAGGACGCCCGCCATAAACTGCCAGGCATCAAACTAAGCAGAAGGCCA
TCCTGACGGATGGCCTTTTTGCGTTTCTACAAACTCTTCCTGTTAGTTAGTTACTTAAGCTCGGGCCCAC
CTGCAGTCTACTTACTATAAGGATCCGGGGTTGGGGTTGCGCCTTTTCCAAGGCAGCCCTGGGTTTGCGC
AGGGACGCGGCTGCTCTGGGCGTGGTTCCGGGAAACGCAGCGGCGCCGACCCTGGATCTCGCACATTCTT
CACGTCCGTTCGCAGCGTCACCCGGATCTTCGCCGCTACCCTTGTGGGCCCCCCGGCGACGCTTCCTGCT
CCGCCCCTAAGTCGGGAAGGTTCCTTGCGGTTCGCGGCGTGCCGGACGTGACAAACGGAAGCCGCACGTC
TCACTAGTACCCTCGCAGACGGACAGCGCCAGGGAGCAATGGCAGCGCGCCGACCGCGATGGGCTGTGGC
CAATAGCGGCTGCTCAGCAGGGCGCGCCGAGAGCAGCGGCCGGGAAGGGGCGGTGCGGGAGGCGGGGTGT
GGGGCGGTAGTGTGGGCCCTGTTCCTGCCCGCGCGGTGTTCCGCATTCTGCAAGCCTCCGGAGCGCACGT
CGGCAGTCGGCTCCCTCGTTGACCGAATCACCGACCTCTCTCCCCAGAAATGGCCACCATGGTGTCTAAG
GGCGAAGAGCTGATCAAGGAAAATATGCGTATGAAGGTGGTCATGGAAGGTTCGGTCAACGGCCACCAAT
TCAAATGCACAGGTGAAGGAGAAGGCAATCCGTACATGGGAACTCAAACCATGAGGATCAAAGTCATCGA
GGGAGGACCCCTGCCATTTGCCTTTGACATTCTTGCCACGTCGTTCATGTATGGCAGCCGTACTTTTATC
AAGTACCCGAAAGGCATTCCTGATTTCTTTAAACAGTCCTTTCCTGAGGGTTTTACTTGGGAAAGAGTTA
CGAGATACGAAGATGGTGGAGTCGTCACCGTCATGCAGGACACCAGCCTTGAGGATGGCTGTCTCGTTTA
CCACGTCCAAGTCAGAGGGGTAAACTTTCCCTCCAATGGTCCCGTGATGCAGAAGAAGACCAAGGGTTGG
GAGCCTAATACAGAGATGATGTATCCAGCAGATGGTGGTCTGAGGGGATACACTCATATGGCACTGAAAG
TTGATGGTGGTGGCCATCTGTCTTGCTCTTTCGTAACAACTTACAGGTCAAAAAAGACCGTCGGGAACAT
CAAGATGCCCGGTATCCATGCCGTTGATCACCGCCTGGAAAGGTTAGAGGAAAGTGACAATGAAATGTTC
GTAGTACAACGCGAACACGCAGTTGCCAAGTTCGCCGGGCTTGGTGGTGGGATGGACGAGCTGTACAAGG
GAAGCGGAGCTACTAACTTCAGCCTGCTGAAGCAGGCTGGAGACGTGGAGGAGAACCCTGGACCTATGAC
CGAGTACAAGCCCACGGTGCGCCTCGCCACCCGCGACGACGTCCCCAGGGCCGTACGCACCCTCGCCGCC
GCGTTCGCCGACTACCCCGCCACGCGCCACACCGTCGATCCGGACCGCCACATCGAGCGGGTCACCGAGC
TGCAAGAACTCTTCCTCACGCGCGTCGGGCTCGACATCGGCAAGGTGTGGGTCGCGGACGACGGCGCCGC
GGTGGCGGTCTGGACCACGCCGGAGAGCGTCGAAGCGGGGGCGGTGTTCGCCGAGATCGGCCCGCGCATG
GCCGAGTTGAGCGGTTCCCGGCTGGCCGCGCAGCAACAGATGGAAGGCCTCCTGGCGCCGCACCGGCCCA
AGGAGCCCGCGTGGTTCCTGGCCACCGTCGGCGTCTCGCCCGACCACCAGGGCAAGGGTCTGGGCAGCGC
CGTCGTGCTCCCCGGAGTGGAGGCGGCCGAGCGCGCCGGGGTGCCCGCCTTCCTGGAGACATCCGCGCCC
CGCAACCTCCCCTTCTACGAGCGGCTCGGCTTCACCGTCACCGCCGACGTCGAGGTGCCCGAAGGACCGC
GCACCTGGTGCATGACCCGCAAGCCCGGTGCCTGACAACGTTGCACCTGTGCCTTCTAGTTGCCAGCCAT
CTGTTGTTTGCCCCTCCCCCGTGCCTTCCTTGACCCTGGAAGGTGCCACTCCCACTGTCCTTTCCTAATA
AAATGAGGAAATTGCATCGCATTGTCTGAGTAGGTGTCATTCTATTCTGGGGGGTGGGGTGGGGCAGGAC
AGCAAGGGGGAGGATTGGGAAGACAATAGCAGGCATGCTGGGGATGCGGTGGGCTCTATGG
Features (pLannotate 1.2.2; 8 found; start..end, strand, type, name):
    122..931     +  CDS            KanR: aminoglycoside phosphotransferase; aph(3')-Ia; confers resistance to kanamycin in bacteria or G418 (Geneticin®) in eukaryotes
   1021..1609    +  rep_origin     ori: high-copy-number ColE1/pMB1/pBR322/pUC origin of replication
   1777..1820    -  terminator     rrnB T1 terminator: Escherichia coli rrnB; transcription terminator T1 from the E. coli rrnB gene
   1952..1979    +  terminator     rrnB T2 terminator: transcription terminator T2 from the E. coli rrnB gene
   2057..2567    +  promoter       hPGK promoter: human phosphoglycerate kinase 1 promoter
   2579..3289    +  CDS            mRuby2: mRuby2 is a basic (constitutively fluorescent) red fluorescent protein published in 2012, derived from Entacmaea quadricolor. It has moderate acid sensitivity.
   3356..3955    +  CDS            PuroR (fragment): puromycin N-acetyltransferase; pac from Streptomyces; confers resistance to puromycin
   3967..4191    +  polyA_signal   bGH poly(A) signal: bovine growth hormone polyadenylation signal
