[The description below was written by a language model from this plasmid's Addgene catalogue record and pLannotate feature annotations shown in this document.]
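Description:
pKG2439_pGEEC535_pShip-hPGK-mRuby2-P2A-PuroR-bGH is a compact (about 4.2 kb) synthetic-biology plasmid built on the pShip backbone by Golden Gate assembly. It carries a single mammalian transcription unit and no viral, transposon or recombinase elements in the annotated features, so it appears suited to direct delivery as plasmid DNA rather than packaging into a vector particle. Propagation in E. coli relies on a high-copy ColE1/pUC-type origin and an aminoglycoside phosphotransferase gene conferring kanamycin resistance. Two rrnB terminators (T1 and T2) sit between the bacterial maintenance region and the expression cassette, an arrangement that typically insulates the insert from read-through transcription originating in the backbone.

The payload is driven by the human phosphoglycerate kinase 1 (hPGK) promoter, a constitutive promoter of moderate strength in mammalian cells. It directs a bicistronic open reading frame encoding mRuby2, a red fluorescent protein derived from Entacmaea quadricolor, followed by puromycin N-acetyltransferase from Streptomyces alboniger. According to the construct name and insert field, the two coding sequences are joined by a P2A ribosome-skipping peptide. The P2A is not separately annotated, but it would fit the short gap between the two coding regions, and it allows both proteins to be produced as separate polypeptides from one mRNA. The PuroR annotation is flagged as a fragment, which may simply reflect its fusion downstream of the 2A linker. A bovine growth hormone polyadenylation signal terminates the transcript.

The construct thus couples a fluorescent readout of expression to puromycin selection. The associated publication concerns profiling of transcriptional and translational regulation of transgenes, which suggests that it serves as one promoter variant in a set of comparable expression units.
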