Addgene plasmid #239731: pKG2439_pGEEC535_pShip-hPGK-mRuby2-P2A-PuroR-bGH
Purpose: Plasmid expressing mRuby2 and PuroR with the hPGK promoter
Depositing lab: Kate Galloway. Depositing organization: Massachusetts Institute of Technology. Publication: High-resolution profiling reveals coupled transcriptional and translational regulation of transgenes. Peterman EL, Ploessl DS, Love KS, Sanabria V, Daniels RF, Johnstone CP, Godavarti DR, Kabaria SR, Oakes CG, Pai AA, Galloway KE. Nucleic Acids Research, Volume 53, Issue 11, 24 June 2025, gkaf528 10.1093/nar/gkaf528 PubMed 39651241.
Backbone
  Vector backbone: pShip
  Vector type: Synthetic Biology
Growth in bacteria
  Bacterial resistance: Kanamycin, 50 μg/mL
  Growth temperature: 30°C
  Growth strain: NEB Stable
  Copy number: High Copy
Gene/Insert
  Gene/Insert name: mRuby2-P2A-PuroR
  Species: Entacmaea quadricolor, Streptomyces alboniger
  Cloning method: Golden Gate
Terms and licenses: Academic/Nonprofit Terms; Industry Terms: Not Available to Industry
Depositor comments: Please visit https://doi.org/10.1101/2024.11.26.625483 for bioRxiv preprint.
How to cite: pKG2439_pGEEC535_pShip-hPGK-mRuby2-P2A-PuroR-bGH was a gift from Kate Galloway (Addgene plasmid # 239731 ; http://n2t.net/addgene:239731 ; RRID:Addgene_239731)
